Addgene plasmid #171762: pRN3P_T3_BE4_IVT
Purpose: Plasmid to be used as DNA template for in-vitro RNA transcription of the BE4 base editor (C to T) by T3 RNA polymerase
Depositing lab: Timo Otonkoski. Depositing organization: University of Helsinki. Publication: Simultaneous high-efficiency base editing and reprogramming of patient fibroblasts. Jalil S, Keskinen T, Maldonado R, Sokka J, Trokovic R, Otonkoski T, Wartiovaara K. Stem Cell Reports. 2021 Nov 16. pii: S2213-6711(21)00552-X. doi: 10.1016/j.stemcr.2021.10.017. PubMed 34822772.
Backbone
  Vector backbone: pRN3P
  Backbone manufacturer: Torres-Padilla et al., 2007
  Backbone size w/o insert (bp): 3228
  Total vector size (bp): 8706
  Vector type: Vector for in-vitro transcription
Growth in bacteria
  Bacterial resistance: Ampicillin, 100 μg/mL
  Growth temperature: 30°C
  Growth strain: NEB Stable
  Growth instructions: Grow solid and liquid cultures always at 30°C
  Copy number: Unknown
Gene/Insert
  Gene/Insert name: BE4 (alt name: Cytosine Base Editor)
  Species: Synthetic
  Insert size (bp): 5478
  Promoter: T3 promoter
  Cloning method: Restriction Enzyme; 5′ cloning site BamhI (not destroyed); 3′ cloning site NotI (not destroyed)
  Sequencing primers: 5′ -
Resource information
  A portion of this plasmid was derived from a plasmid made by: BE4 was a gift from David Liu (Addgene plasmid # 100802 ; http://n2t.net/addgene:100802 ; RRID:Addgene_100802). The in-vitro transcription backbone was published by Torres-Padilla et al., 2007.
Terms and licenses: Academic/Nonprofit Terms; Industry Terms: Not Available to Industry
Depositor comments: Please note that the Addgene verified sequence differs from the depositor reference sequence. These differences do not affect plasmid function. Compared the .gb file linked above, the Addgene sequence shows there are deletions in the MCS/Ruby (229-239 bp), poly C 3'UTR region (5952-5956 bp), and backbone.
How to cite: pRN3P_T3_BE4_IVT was a gift from Timo Otonkoski (Addgene plasmid # 171762 ; http://n2t.net/addgene:171762 ; RRID:Addgene_171762)
