[The description below was written by a language model from this plasmid's Addgene catalogue record.]
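Description:
pRN3P_T3_BE4_IVT is a bacterial plasmid that serves as a DNA template for in vitro transcription rather than for direct expression in cells. It is built on the pRN3P in vitro transcription backbone (about 3.2 kb) and carries a roughly 5.5 kb synthetic insert encoding the BE4 cytosine base editor, giving a total size of about 8.7 kb. The plasmid is propagated in E. coli under ampicillin selection. The record does not state the origin of replication, and the copy number is listed as unknown.

The BE4 coding sequence was taken from an earlier BE4 plasmid and cloned between BamHI and NotI sites, both of which remain intact. It sits downstream of a T3 promoter, so T3 RNA polymerase can be used to synthesise BE4 mRNA from the template. BE4 is a fourth-generation cytosine base editor, in general a fusion of a cytidine deaminase, a Cas9 nickase and uracil glycosylase inhibitor domains. When directed by a guide RNA, it converts C to T at the target site without making a double-strand break. No feature table is provided, so the exact domain layout, any tags and the flanking untranslated regions cannot be confirmed, although the depositor comments mention a poly-C 3′ UTR region.

The associated work concerns base editing carried out at the same time as reprogramming of patient fibroblasts, which is consistent with delivering the editor as transcribed mRNA. The repository-verified sequence differs from the depositor's reference, with small deletions in the multiple cloning site region, the poly-C 3′ UTR and the backbone. These differences are reported not to affect plasmid function.
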