>Addgene plasmid #171762 | pRN3P_T3_BE4_IVT | depositor partial sequence | sequence record 333076 | 3' terminus of BE4 sequence in the IVT plasmid
CTTGTTCTCACCGTTGCTATCCTGTATGACCAGAGCCCAAGGCTTGTATTCAGGGGCGTCGCTAGTCAGA
AGCATGACATTCTCGTCGGTGCTCTCGTCGTAGGCGGTGTGCACGAGTATATCGCTTTCCGGCTTGTTCC
CAATGACTTCTTCCACCTCCTCTGGGAGCATGAGGATGGATTCCTGGATAACCAGTTGCTTACCGGTCTC
CTTTTCAATAATATCTGACAGATTAGTAGAACCACCAGATCCTCCAGAACCACCAGAGTCACCCCCAAGC
TGTGACAAATCTATCCGAGTTTCATATAATCCCGTGATGGATTGGTGAATCAGTGTCGCGTCTAGCACCT
CCTTGGTAGAAGTGTATCGTTTGCGATCTATCGTTGTGTCAAAATACTTGAATGCGGCTGGAGCGCCGAG
GTTGGTAAGAGTAAACAAATGGATAATATTTTCCGCCTGCTCACGTATGGGTTTATCCCTGTGCTTGTTG
TATGCGCTTAATACTTTGTCC
